Addgene plasmid #108290: pGEX2T-TEV CHMP1B 186-199 L192A/L195A
Purpose: Expresses residues 186-199 with L to A mutations at residues 192 and 195 of CHMP1B with an N-terminal GST tag and a TEV cleavage site; Internal ID: WISP 09-287
Depositing lab: Wesley Sundquist. Depositing organization: University of Utah. Publication: Membrane constriction and thinning by sequential ESCRT-III polymerization. Nguyen HC, Talledge N, McCullough J, Sharma A, Moss FR 3rd, Iwasa JH, Vershinin MD, Sundquist WI, Frost A. Nat Struct Mol Biol. 2020 Apr;27(4):392-399. doi: 10.1038/s41594-020-0404-x. Epub 2020 Apr 6. PubMed 32251413.
Backbone
  Vector backbone: pGEX2T-TEV
  Backbone manufacturer: Amersham
  Backbone size w/o insert (bp): 4993
  Total vector size (bp): 5029
  Modifications to backbone: TEV cleavage site added
  Vector type: Bacterial Expression
Growth in bacteria
  Bacterial resistance: Ampicillin, 100 μg/mL
  Growth temperature: 37°C
  Growth strain: DH5alpha
  Copy number: Low Copy
Gene/Insert
  Gene/Insert name: CHMP1B (alt name: C18orf2)
  Species: H. sapiens (human)
  Insert size (bp): 48
  Mutation: changed L 188 to A, changed L 192 to A
  Entrez Gene: CHMP1B (a.k.a. C10orf2, C18-ORF2, C18orf2, CHMP1.5, Vps46-2, Vps46B, hVps46-2)
  Tag / fusion protein: GST (N terminal on backbone)
  Cloning method: Restriction Enzyme; 5′ cloning site NdeI (not destroyed); 3′ cloning site BamHI (not destroyed)
  Sequencing primers: 5′ GGGCTGGCAAGCCACGTTTGGTG; 3′ CCGGGAGCTGCATGTGTCAGAGG
Terms and licenses: Academic/Nonprofit Terms; Industry Terms: Not Available to Industry
How to cite: pGEX2T-TEV CHMP1B 186-199 L192A/L195A was a gift from Wesley Sundquist (Addgene plasmid # 108290 ; http://n2t.net/addgene:108290 ; RRID:Addgene_108290)
