[The description below was written by a language model from this plasmid's Addgene catalogue record and pLannotate feature annotations shown in this document.]
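Description:
pGEX2T-TEV CHMP1B 186-199 L192A/L195A is a bacterial expression plasmid built on a pGEX2T backbone modified to carry a TEV protease cleavage site. It produces a short C-terminal peptide of human CHMP1B (an ESCRT-III subunit, also known as C18orf2 or Vps46B) as a fusion to glutathione S-transferase. The plasmid is about 5.0 kb. It is maintained in E. coli through a ColE1/pMB1-type origin and selected with ampicillin through the bla (AmpR) gene. The catalogue lists it as low copy, and only small fragments of the pBR322 rop and bom regions are annotated.

Expression is driven by the hybrid tac promoter followed by a lac operator. The plasmid carries its own lacI gene, so transcription is held off by lac repressor until it is induced with IPTG. The open reading frame begins with Schistosoma japonicum GST, continues through the TEV recognition site, and ends with the 48 bp insert cloned between NdeI and BamHI. The insert itself is too short to be annotated in the feature table. GST allows affinity capture on glutathione resin, and TEV cleavage can release the peptide from the tag. A lac promoter/operator and lacZα remnant downstream of lacI are backbone carry-overs.

The insert encodes residues 186-199 with two leucine-to-alanine substitutions. The plasmid name and purpose statement give these as L192A and L195A, whereas the mutation field lists L188 and L192, a discrepancy the record does not resolve. The specific use of the mutant is not stated, but the associated publication concerns membrane constriction by ESCRT-III polymerization. A tagged mutant peptide of this kind would suit purification and binding studies alongside a wild-type counterpart.
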