Features (pLannotate 1.2.2; 17 found; start..end, strand, type, name):
    180..208     +  promoter       tac promoter: strong E. coli promoter; hybrid between the trp and lac UV5 promoters
    216..232     +  protein_bind   lac operator: The lac repressor binds to the lac operator to inhibit transcription in E. coli. This inhibition can be relieved by adding lactose or isopropyl-β-D-thiogalactopyranoside (IPTG). lac repressor encoded by lacI
    255..908     +  CDS            GST26_SCHJA: Experimental evidence at protein level: Swiss-Prot protein existence level 1. GST isoenzymes appear to play a central role in the parasite detoxification system. Other functions are also suspected including a role in increasing the solubility of haematin in the parasite gut. From Schistosoma japonicum (Blood fluke).
    936..956     +  CDS            TEV site: tobacco etch virus (TEV) protease recognition and cleavage site
   1053..1092    +  CDS            rop (fragment): Rop protein, which maintains plasmids at low copy number; rop
   1194..1234    +  misc_feature   bom (fragment): basis of mobility region from pBR322
   1339..1443    +  promoter       AmpR promoter: bla
   1444..2304    +  CDS            AmpR: β-lactamase; bla; confers resistance to ampicillin, carbenicillin, and related antibiotics
   2475..3063    +  rep_origin     ori: high-copy-number ColE1/pMB1/pBR322/pUC origin of replication
   3249..3300    -  misc_feature   bom (fragment): basis of mobility region from pBR322
   3307..3384    +  promoter       lacI promoter: lacI
   3385..4467    +  CDS            lacI: lac repressor; lacI; The lac repressor binds to the lac operator to inhibit transcription in E. coli. This inhibition can be relieved by adding lactose or isopropyl-β-D-thiogalactopyranoside (IPTG).
   4480..4501    +  protein_bind   CAP binding site: CAP binding activates transcription in the presence of cAMP. E. coli catabolite activator protein
   4516..4546    +  promoter       lac promoter: promoter for the E. coli lac operon
   4554..4570    +  protein_bind   lac operator: The lac repressor binds to the lac operator to inhibit transcription in E. coli. This inhibition can be relieved by adding lactose or isopropyl-β-D-thiogalactopyranoside (IPTG). lac repressor encoded by lacI
   4590..4763    +  CDS            lacZα: LacZα fragment of β-galactosidase; lacZ fragment
   5027..104     -  CDS            yciV (fragment) (across the origin): RNAAM_ECOLI - Also known as trpH From Escherichia coli (strain K12).
>Addgene plasmid #108290 | pGEX2T-TEV CHMP1B 186-199 L192A/L195A | addgene full sequence | sequence record 245275 | Addgene NGS Result
TTATCGACTGCACGGTGCACCAATGCTTCTGGCGTCAGGCAGCCATCGGAAGCTGTGGTATGGCTGTGCA
GGTCGTAAATCACTGCATAATTCGTGTCGCTCAAGGCGCACTCCCGTTCTGGATAATGTTTTTTGCGCCG
ACATCATAACGGTTCTGGCAAATATTCTGAAATGAGCTGTTGACAATTAATCATCGGCTCGTATAATGTG
TGGAATTGTGAGCGGATAACAATTTCACACAGGAAACAGTATTCATGTCCCCTATACTAGGTTATTGGAA
AATTAAGGGCCTTGTGCAACCCACTCGACTTCTTTTGGAATATCTTGAAGAAAAATATGAAGAGCATTTG
TATGAGCGCGATGAAGGTGATAAATGGCGAAACAAAAAGTTTGAATTGGGTTTGGAGTTTCCCAATCTTC
CTTATTATATTGATGGTGATGTTAAATTAACACAGTCTATGGCCATCATACGTTATATAGCTGACAAGCA
CAACATGTTGGGTGGTTGTCCAAAAGAGCGTGCAGAGATTTCAATGCTTGAAGGAGCGGTTTTGGATATT
AGATACGGTGTTTCGAGAATTGCATATAGTAAAGACTTTGAAACTCTCAAAGTTGATTTTCTTAGCAAGC
TACCTGAAATGCTGAAAATGTTCGAAGATCGTTTATGTCATAAAACATATTTAAATGGTGATCATGTAAC
CCATCCTGACTTCATGTTGTATGACGCTCTTGATGTTGTTTTATACATGGACCCAATGTGCCTGGATGCG
TTCCCAAAATTAGTTTGTTTTAAAAAACGTATTGAAGCTATCCCACAAATTGATAAGTACTTGAAATCCA
GCAAGTATATAGCATGGCCTTTGCAGGGCTGGCAAGCCACGTTTGGTGGTGGCGACCATCCTCCAAAATC
GGATCTGGTTCCGCGTGGATCTCCGGAAAACCTGTATTTCCAGGGCCATATGGATGAACTGTCTCAGAGA
GCGGCCCGCGCTCGGGATCAAGTGTGAGGATCCTCGAGAATTCTCGAGAATTCATCGTGACTGACTGACG
ATCTGCCTCGCGCGTTTCGGTGATGACGGTGAAAACCTCTGACACATGCAGCTCCCGGAGACGGTCACAG
CTTGTCTGTAAGCGGATGCCGGGAGCAGACAAGCCCGTCAGGGCGCGTCAGCGGGTGTTGGCGGGTGTCG
GGGCGCAGCCATGACCCAGTCACGTAGCGATAGCGGAGTGTATAATTCTTGAAGACGAAAGGGCCTCGTG
ATACGCCTATTTTTATAGGTTAATGTCATGATAATAATGGTTTCTTAGACGTCAGGTGGCACTTTTCGGG
GAAATGTGCGCGGAACCCCTATTTGTTTATTTTTCTAAATACATTCAAATATGTATCCGCTCATGAGACA
ATAACCCTGATAAATGCTTCAATAATATTGAAAAAGGAAGAGTATGAGTATTCAACATTTCCGTGTCGCC
CTTATTCCCTTTTTTGCGGCATTTTGCCTTCCTGTTTTTGCTCACCCAGAAACGCTGGTGAAAGTAAAAG
ATGCTGAAGATCAGTTGGGTGCACGAGTGGGTTACATCGAACTGGATCTCAACAGCGGTAAGATCCTTGA
GAGTTTTCGCCCCGAAGAACGTTTTCCAATGATGAGCACTTTTAAAGTTCTGCTATGTGGCGCGGTATTA
TCCCGTGTTGACGCCGGGCAAGAGCAACTCGGTCGCCGCATACACTATTCTCAGAATGACTTGGTTGAGT
ACTCACCAGTCACAGAAAAGCATCTTACGGATGGCATGACAGTAAGAGAATTATGCAGTGCTGCCATAAC
CATGAGTGATAACACTGCGGCCAACTTACTTCTGACAACGATCGGAGGACCGAAGGAGCTAACCGCTTTT
TTGCACAACATGGGGGATCATGTAACTCGCCTTGATCGTTGGGAACCGGAGCTGAATGAAGCCATACCAA
ACGACGAGCGTGACACCACGATGCCTGCAGCAATGGCAACAACGTTGCGCAAACTATTAACTGGCGAACT
ACTTACTCTAGCTTCCCGGCAACAATTAATAGACTGGATGGAGGCGGATAAAGTTGCAGGACCACTTCTG
CGCTCGGCCCTTCCGGCTGGCTGGTTTATTGCTGATAAATCTGGAGCCGGTGAGCGTGGGTCTCGCGGTA
TCATTGCAGCACTGGGGCCAGATGGTAAGCCCTCCCGTATCGTAGTTATCTACACGACGGGGAGTCAGGC
AACTATGGATGAACGAAATAGACAGATCGCTGAGATAGGTGCCTCACTGATTAAGCATTGGTAACTGTCA
GACCAAGTTTACTCATATATACTTTAGATTGATTTAAAACTTCATTTTTAATTTAAAAGGATCTAGGTGA
AGATCCTTTTTGATAATCTCATGACCAAAATCCCTTAACGTGAGTTTTCGTTCCACTGAGCGTCAGACCC
CGTAGAAAAGATCAAAGGATCTTCTTGAGATCCTTTTTTTCTGCGCGTAATCTGCTGCTTGCAAACAAAA
AAACCACCGCTACCAGCGGTGGTTTGTTTGCCGGATCAAGAGCTACCAACTCTTTTTCCGAAGGTAACTG
GCTTCAGCAGAGCGCAGATACCAAATACTGTCCTTCTAGTGTAGCCGTAGTTAGGCCACCACTTCAAGAA
CTCTGTAGCACCGCCTACATACCTCGCTCTGCTAATCCTGTTACCAGTGGCTGCTGCCAGTGGCGATAAG
TCGTGTCTTACCGGGTTGGACTCAAGACGATAGTTACCGGATAAGGCGCAGCGGTCGGGCTGAACGGGGG
GTTCGTGCACACAGCCCAGCTTGGAGCGAACGACCTACACCGAACTGAGATACCTACAGCGTGAGCTATG
AGAAAGCGCCACGCTTCCCGAAGGGAGAAAGGCGGACAGGTATCCGGTAAGCGGCAGGGTCGGAACAGGA
GAGCGCACGAGGGAGCTTCCAGGGGGAAACGCCTGGTATCTTTATAGTCCTGTCGGGTTTCGCCACCTCT
GACTTGAGCGTCGATTTTTGTGATGCTCGTCAGGGGGGCGGAGCCTATGGAAAAACGCCAGCAACGCGGC
CTTTTTACGGTTCCTGGCCTTTTGCTGGCCTTTTGCTCACATGTTCTTTCCTGCGTTATCCCCTGATTCT
GTGGATAACCGTATTACCGCCTTTGAGTGAGCTGATACCGCTCGCCGCAGCCGAACGACCGAGCGCAGCG
AGTCAGTGAGCGAGGAAGCGGAAGAGCGCCTGATGCGGTATTTTCTCCTTACGCATCTGTGCGGTATTTC
ACACCGCATAAATTCCGACACCATCGAATGGCGCAAAACCTTTCGCGGTATGGCATGATAGCGCCCGGAA
GAGAGTCAATTCAGGGTGGTGAATGTGAAACCAGTAACGTTATACGATGTCGCAGAGTATGCCGGTGTCT
CTTATCAGACCGTTTCCCGCGTGGTGAACCAGGCCAGCCACGTTTCTGCGAAAACGCGGGAAAAAGTGGA
AGCGGCGATGGCGGAGCTGAATTACATTCCCAACCGCGTGGCACAACAACTGGCGGGCAAACAGTCGTTG
CTGATTGGCGTTGCCACCTCCAGTCTGGCCCTGCACGCGCCGTCGCAAATTGTCGCGGCGATTAAATCTC
GCGCCGATCAACTGGGTGCCAGCGTGGTGGTGTCGATGGTAGAACGAAGCGGCGTCGAAGCCTGTAAAGC
GGCGGTGCACAATCTTCTCGCGCAACGCGTCAGTGGGCTGATCATTAACTATCCGCTGGATGACCAGGAT
GCCATTGCTGTGGAAGCTGCCTGCACTAATGTTCCGGCGTTATTTCTTGATGTCTCTGACCAGACACCCA
TCAACAGTATTATTTTCTCCCATGAAGACGGTACGCGACTGGGCGTGGAGCATCTGGTCGCATTGGGTCA
CCAGCAAATCGCGCTGTTAGCGGGCCCATTAAGTTCTGTCTCGGCGCGTCTGCGTCTGGCTGGCTGGCAT
AAATATCTCACTCGCAATCAAATTCAGCCGATAGCGGAACGGGAAGGCGACTGGAGTGCCATGTCCGGTT
TTCAACAAACCATGCAAATGCTGAATGAGGGCATCGTTCCCACTGCGATGCTGGTTGCCAACGATCAGAT
GGCGCTGGGCGCAATGCGCGCCATTACCGAGTCCGGGCTGCGCGTTGGTGCGGATATCTCGGTAGTGGGA
TACGACGATACCGAAGACAGCTCATGTTATATCCCGCCGTTAACCACCATCAAACAGGATTTTCGCCTGC
TGGGGCAAACCAGCGTGGACCGCTTGCTGCAACTCTCTCAGGGCCAGGCGGTGAAGGGCAATCAGCTGTT
GCCCGTCTCACTGGTGAAAAGAAAAACCACCCTGGCGCCCAATACGCAAACCGCCTCTCCCCGCGCGTTG
GCCGATTCATTAATGCAGCTGGCACGACAGGTTTCCCGACTGGAAAGCGGGCAGTGAGCGCAACGCAATT
AATGTAAGTTAGCTCACTCATTAGGCACCCCAGGCTTTACACTTTATGCTTCCGGCTCGTATGTTGTGTG
GAATTGTGAGCGGATAACAATTTCACACAGGAAACAGCTATGACCATGATTACGGATTCACTGGCCGTCG
TTTTACAACGTCGTGACTGGGAAAACCCTGGCGTTACCCAACTTAATCGCCTTGCAGCACATCCCCCTTT
CGCCAGCTGGCGTAATAGCGAAGAGGCCCGCACCGATCGCCCTTCCCAACAGTTGCGCAGCCTGAATGGC
GAATGGCGCTTTGCCTGGTTTCCGGCACCAGAAGCGGTGCCGGAAAGCTGGCTGGAGTGCGATCTTCCTG
AGGCCGATACTGTCGTCGTCCCCTCAAACTGGCAGATGCACGGTTACGATGCGCCCATCTACACCAACGT
GACCTATCCCATTACGGTCAATCCGCCGTTTGTTCCCACGGAGAATCCGACGGGTTGTTACTCGCTCACA
TTTAATGTTGATGAAAGCTGGCTACAGGAAGGCCAGACGCGAATTATTTTTGATGGCGTTGGAATTAGC
